>Addgene plasmid #187189 | Phat2-dr-Alox5-PLAT-EGFP-6H | addgene full sequence | sequence record 368569 | Addgene NGS Result
GATGCTGAAGATCAGTTGGGTGCACGAGTGGGTTACATCGAACTGGATCTCAACAGCGGTAAGATCCTTG
AGAGTTTTCGCCCCGAAGAACGTTTTCCAATGATGAGCACTTTTAAAGTTCTGCTATGTGGCGCGGTATT
ATCCCGTATTGACGCCGGGCAAGAGCAACTCGGTCGCCGCATACACTATTCTCAGAATGACTTGGTTGAG
TACTCACCAGTCACAGAAAAGCATCTTACGGATGGCATGACAGTAAGAGAATTATGCAGTGCTGCCATAA
CCATGAGTGATAACACTGCGGCCAACTTACTTCTGACAACGATCGGAGGACCGAAGGAGCTAACCGCTTT
TTTGCACAACATGGGGGATCATGTAACTCGCCTTGATCGTTGGGAACCGGAGCTGAATGAAGCCATACCA
AACGACGAGCGTGACACCACGATGCCTGTAGCAATGGCAACAACGTTGCGCAAACTATTAACTGGCGAAC
TACTTACTCTAGCTTCCCGGCAACAATTAATAGACTGGATGGAGGCGGATAAAGTTGCAGGACCACTTCT
GCGCTCGGCCCTTCCGGCTGGCTGGTTTATTGCTGATAAATCTGGAGCCGGTGAGCGTGGGTCTCGCGGT
ATCATTGCAGCACTGGGGCCAGATGGTAAGCCCTCCCGTATCGTAGTTATCTACACGACGGGGAGTCAGG
CAACTATGGATGAACGAAATAGACAGATCGCTGAGATAGGTGCCTCACTGATTAAGCATTGGTAACTGTC
AGACCAAGTTTACTCATATATACTTTAGATTGATTTAAAACTTCATTTTTAATTTAAAAGGATCTAGGTG
AAGATCCTTTTTGATAATCTCATGACCAAAATCCCTTAACGTGAGTTTTCGTTCCACTGAGCGTCAGACC
CCGTAGAAAAGATCAAAGGATCTTCTTGAGATCCTTTTTTTCTGCGCGTAATCTGCTGCTTGCAAACAAA
AAAACCACCGCTACCAGCGGTGGTTTGTTTGCCGGATCAAGAGCTACCAACTCTTTTTCCGAAGGTAACT
GGCTTCAGCAGAGCGCAGATACCAAATACTGTTCTTCTAGTGTAGCCGTAGTTAGGCCACCACTTCAAGA
ACTCTGTAGCACCGCCTACATACCTCGCTCTGCTAATCCTGTTACCAGTGGCTGCTGCCAGTGGCGATAA
GTCGTGTCTTACCGGGTTGGACTCAAGACGATAGTTACCGGATAAGGCGCAGCGGTCGGGCTGAACGGGG
GGTTCGTGCACACAGCCCAGCTTGGAGCGAACGACCTACACCGAACTGAGATACCTACAGCGTGAGCTAT
GAGAAAGCGCCACGCTTCCCGAAGGGAGAAAGGCGGACAGGTATCCGGTAAGCGGCAGGGTCGGAACAGG
AGAGCGCACGAGGGAGCTTCCAGGGGGAAACGCCTGGTATCTTTATAGTCCTGTCGGGTTTCGCCACCTC
TGACTTGAGCGTCGATTTTTGTGATGCTCGTCAGGGGGGCGGAGCCTATGGAAAAACGCCAGCAACGCGG
CCTTTTTACGGTTCCTGGCCTTTTGCTGGCCTTTTGCTCACATGTTCTTTCCTGCGTTATCCCCTGATTC
TGTGGATAACCGTATTACCGCCTTTGAGTGAGCTGATACCGCTCGCCGCAGCCGAACGACCGAGCGCAGC
GAGTCAGTGAGCGAGGAAGCGGAAGAGCGCCCAATACGCAAACCGCCTCTCCCCGCGCGTTGGCCGATTC
ATTAATGCAGCTGATTAATACGACTCACTATAGGGAATTGTGAGCGGATAACAATTCCTCTAGAAATAAT
TTTGTTTAACTTTAAGAAGGAGATATATCCATGCCCAGCTACACGGTGACTGTGGCCACTGGCACTCAGT
GGTTTGCTGGCACCGATGATTATATTTATCTGACTCTGGTGGGCTCTGAGGGCTGCAGTGACAGGACCCT
GCTGGATAAACCCCTCTACAACGACTTCGAGAGAGGAGCGGTGGACTCATATGACATCAGCGTAGGAGAG
GATCTTGGTGAAATTCAGCTGGTTAAAATTGAAAAGAAGAAATACTGGATGCACGACGACTGGTACTGTA
AATACATCACGGTGAAGACACCCTATGGAGATTATGTGGAGTTCCCCTGCTTCCGCTGGTTGGTTGATGA
CAAAGAGGTGATCCTCAGAGATGGCAGGGCTCGAGGACCGGTCGCCACCATGGTGAGCAAGGGCGAGGAG
CTGTTCACCGGGGTGGTGCCCATCCTGGTCGAGCTGGACGGCGACGTAAACGGCCACAAGTTCAGCGTGT
CCGGCGAGGGCGAGGGCGATGCCACCTACGGCAAGCTGACCCTGAAGTTCATCTGCACCACCGGCAAGCT
GCCCGTGCCCTGGCCCACCCTCGTGACCACCCTGACCTACGGCGTGCAGTGCTTCAGCCGCTACCCCGAC
CACATGAAGCAGCACGACTTCTTCAAGTCCGCCATGCCCGAAGGCTACGTCCAGGAGCGCACCATCTTCT
TCAAGGACGACGGCAACTACAAGACCCGCGCCGAGGTGAAGTTCGAGGGCGACACCCTGGTGAACCGCAT
CGAGCTGAAGGGCATCGACTTCAAGGAGGACGGCAACATCCTGGGGCACAAGCTGGAGTACAACTACAAC
AGCCACAACGTCTATATCATGGCCGACAAGCAGAAGAACGGCATCAAGGTGAACTTCAAGATCCGCCACA
ACATCGAGGACGGCAGCGTGCAGCTCGCCGACCACTACCAGCAGAACACCCCCATCGGCGACGGCCCCGT
GCTGCTGCCCGACAACCACTACCTGAGCACCCAGTCCGCCCTGAGCAAAGACCCCAACGAGAAGCGCGAT
CACATGGTCCTGCTGGAGTTCGTGACCGCCGCCGGGATCACTCTCGGCATGGACGAGCTGTACAAGTCCG
GACATCATCATCATCATCACTGAGCGGCCGCATGCATAAGCTTGAGTATTCTATAGTGTCACCTAAATCC
CAGCTTGATCCGGCTGCTAACAAAGCCCGAAAGGAAGCTGAGTTGGCTGCTGCCACCGCTGAGCAATAAC
TAGCATAACCCCTTGGGGCCTCTAAACGGGTCTTGAGGGGTTTTTTGCTGAAAGGAGGAACTATATCCGG
ATAACCTGGCGTAATAGCGAAGAGGCCCGCACCGATCGCCCTTCCCAACAGTTGCGCAGCCTGAATGGCG
AATGGAAATTGTAAGCGTTAATATTTTGTTAAAATTCGCGTTAAATTTTTGTTAAATCAGCTCATTTTTT
AACCAATAGGCCGAAATCGGCAAAATCCCTTATAAATCAAAAGAATAGACCGAGATAGGGT
[37 nt withheld, positions 3352-3388]
AAAGAACGTGGACTCCAACGTCAAAGG
[32 nt withheld, positions 3416-3447]
AGCTTGCATGCCTGCAGGTCGGAAGCATAAAGTGTAAAGCCTGGGGTGCCTAATGAGTGAGCTAACTTAC
ATTAATTGCGTTGCGCTCACTGCCCGCTTTCCAGTCGGGAAACCTGTCGTGCCAGCTGCATTAATGAATC
GGCCAACGCGCGGGGAGAGGCGGTTTGCGTATTGGGCGCCAGGGTGGTTTTTCTTTTCACCAGTGAGACG
GGCAACAGCTGATTGCCCTTCACCGCCTGGCCCTGAGAGAGTTGCAGCAAGCGGTCCACGCTGGTTTGCC
CCAGCAGGCGAAAATCCTGTTTGATGGTGGTTAACGGCGGGATATAACATGAGCTGTCTTCGGTATCGTC
GTATCCCACTACCGAGATATCCGCACCAACGCGCAGCCCGGACTCGGTAATGGCGCGCATTGCGCCCAGC
GCCATCTGATCGTTGGCAACCAGCATCGCAGTGGGAACGATGCCCTCATTCAGCATTTGCATGGTTTGTT
GAAAACCGGACATGGCACTCCAGTCGCCTTCCCGTTCCGCTATCGGCTGAATTTGATTGCGAGTGAGATA
TTTATGCCAGCCAGCCAGACGCAGACGCGCCGAGACAGAACTTAATGGGCCCGCTAACAGCGCGATTTGC
TGGTGACCCAATGCGACCAGATGCTCCACGCCCAGTCGCGTACCGTCTTCATGGGAGAAAATAATACTGT
TGATGGGTGTCTGGTCAGAGACATCAAGAAATAACGCCGGAACATTAGTGCAGGCAGCTTCCACAGCAAT
GGCATCCTGGTCATCCAGCGGATAGTTAATGATCAGCCCACTGACGCGTTGCGCGAGAAGATTGTGCACC
GCCGCTTTACAGGCTTCGACGCCGCTTCGTTCTACCATCGACACCACCACGCTGGCACCCAGTTGATCGG
CGCGAGATTTAATCGCCGCGACAATTTGCGACGGCGCGTGCAGGGCCAGACTGGAGGTGGCAACGCCAAT
CAGCAACGACTGTTTGCCCGCCAGTTGTTGTGCCACGCGGTTGGGAATGTAATTCAGCTCCGCCATCGCC
GCTTCCACTTTTTCCCGCGTTTTCGCAGAAACGTGGCTGGCCTGGTTCACCACGCGGGAAACGGTCTGAT
AAGAGACACCGGCATACTCTGCGACATCGTATAACGTTACTGGTTTCACATTCACCACCCTGAATTGACT
CTCTTCCGGGCGCTATCATGCCATACCGCGAAAGGTTTTGCACCATTCGATGGTGTCGGGTACCGAGCTC
GAATTGTGAACCATCACCCT
[91 nt withheld, positions 4728-4818]
G
[124 nt withheld, positions 4820-4943]
CCTGATGCGGTATTTTCTCCTTACGCATCTGTGCGGTATTTCACACCGCATATGGTGCACTCTCAGTACA
ATCTGCTCTGATGCCGCATAGTTAAGCCAGCCCCGACACCCGCCAACACCCGCTGACGCGCCCTGACGGG
CTTGTCTGCTCCCGGCATCCGCTTACAGACAAGCTGTGACCGTCTCCGGGAGCTGCATGTGTCAGAGGTT
TTCACCGTCATCACCGAAACGCGCGAGACGAAAGGGCCTCGTGATACGCCTATTTTTATAGGTTAATGTC
ATGATAATAATGGTTTCTTAGACGTCAGGTGGCACTTTTCGGGGAAATGTGCGCGGAACCCCTATTTGTT
TATTTTTCTAAATACATTCAAATATGTATCCGCTCATGAGACAATAACCCTGATAAATGCTTCAATAATA
TTGAAAAAGGAAGAGTATGAGTATTCAACATTTCCGTGTCGCCCTTATTCCCTTTTTTGCGGCATTTTGC
CTTCCTGTTTTTGCTCACCCAGAAACGCTGGTGAAAGTAAAA
Features (pLannotate 1.2.2; 24 found; start..end, strand, type, name):
    936..1524    +  rep_origin     ori: high-copy-number ColE1/pMB1/pBR322/pUC origin of replication
   1707..1763    +  CDS            lacI (fragment): lac repressor; lacI; The lac repressor binds to the lac operator to inhibit transcription in E. coli. This inhibition can be relieved by adding lactose or isopropyl-β-D-thiogalactopyranoside (IPTG).
   1766..1784    +  promoter       T7 promoter: promoter for bacteriophage T7 RNA polymerase
   1784..1808    +  protein_bind   lac operator: The lac repressor binds to the lac operator to inhibit transcription in E. coli. This inhibition can be relieved by adding lactose or isopropyl-β-D-thiogalactopyranoside (IPTG). lac repressor encoded by lacI
   1821..1843    +  RBS            RBS: efficient ribosome binding site from bacteriophage T7 gene 10 (Olins and Rangwala, 1989)
   1851..2204    +  CDS            ALOX5 (fragment): LOX5_HUMAN - Also known as LOG5. Experimental evidence at protein level: Swiss-Prot protein existence level 1. Catalyzes the oxygenation of arachidonate ((5Z,8Z,11Z,14Z)- eicosatetraenoate) to 5-hydroperoxyeicosatetraenoate (5-HPETE) followed by the dehydration to 5,6- epoxyeicosatetraenoate (Leukotriene A4/LTA4), the first two steps in the biosynthesis of leukotrienes, which are potent mediators of inflammation (PubMed:8631361, PubMed:21233389, PubMed:22516296, PubMed:24282679, PubMed:19022417, PubMed:23246375, PubMed:8615788, PubMed:24893149, PubMed:31664810). Also catalyzes the oxygenation
   2220..2936    +  CDS            EGFP: EGFP is a basic (constitutively fluorescent) green fluorescent protein published in 1996, derived from Aequorea victoria. It is reported to be a rapidly-maturing weak dimer with moderate acid sensitivity.
   2943..2959    +  CDS            capTEV™ (fragment): composite tag for in vivo biotinylation, TEV protease cleavage, and 6xHis tagging
   2990..3008    -  promoter       SP6 promoter: promoter for bacteriophage SP6 RNA polymerase
   3023..3072    +  CDS            SET1 (fragment): solubility-enhancement tag derived from T7 phage gene 10B
   3080..3127    +  terminator     T7 terminator: transcription terminator for bacteriophage T7 RNA polymerase
   3156..3222    +  CDS            lacZα (fragment): LacZα fragment of β-galactosidase; lacZ fragment
   3226..3447    -  rep_origin     M13 ori (fragment) (sequence partly withheld): M13 bacteriophage origin of replication; arrow indicates direction of (+) strand synthesis
   3448..3468    -  misc_feature   MCS (fragment): pUC18/19 multiple cloning site
   3467..3485    -  promoter       lac UV5 promoter (fragment): E. coli lac promoter with an "up" mutation
   3500..3521    -  protein_bind   CAP binding site: CAP binding activates transcription in the presence of cAMP. E. coli catabolite activator protein
   3534..4616    -  CDS            lacI: lac repressor; lacI; The lac repressor binds to the lac operator to inhibit transcription in E. coli. This inhibition can be relieved by adding lactose or isopropyl-β-D-thiogalactopyranoside (IPTG).
   4617..4694    -  promoter       lacIq promoter: lacI (mutant); In the lacIq allele, a single base change in the promoter boosts expression of the lacI gene about 10-fold.
   4694..4712    -  misc_feature   MCS (fragment): pUC18/19 multiple cloning site
   4713..4943    -  rep_origin     f1 ori (fragment) (sequence partly withheld): f1 bacteriophage origin of replication; arrow indicates direction of (+) strand synthesis
   4944..5043    -  misc_feature   bom (fragment): basis of mobility region from pBR322
   5145..5180    -  CDS            rop (fragment): Rop protein, which maintains plasmids at low copy number; rop
   5275..5379    +  promoter       AmpR promoter: bla
   5380..765     +  CDS            AmpR (across the origin): β-lactamase; bla; confers resistance to ampicillin, carbenicillin, and related antibiotics
