[The description below was written by a language model from this plasmid's Addgene catalogue record and pLannotate feature annotations shown in this document.]
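Description:
Phat2-dr-Alox5-PLAT-EGFP-6H is a bacterial expression plasmid built on the pHat2 backbone for producing a fluorescently tagged fragment of zebrafish 5-lipoxygenase in E. coli. It replicates from a high-copy ColE1/pUC-type origin and is selected with ampicillin through the β-lactamase gene driven by its own promoter. Fragments of f1/M13 phage origins, bom, rop, lacZα and pUC cloning-site sequence are also annotated, and appear to be backbone remnants rather than functional parts. The catalogue lists a total size of 5,483 bp, while the sequenced record is 5,475 nt, a small discrepancy that the record does not explain.

The expression cassette uses a T7 promoter immediately followed by a lac operator, a phage T7 gene 10 ribosome binding site and a downstream T7 terminator. A full-length lacI gene under the lacIq promoter is carried on the plasmid, so transcription is repressed until lactose or IPTG is added and requires a host supplying T7 RNA polymerase. The 354 bp insert comes from D. rerio alox5a and, as the name indicates, corresponds to the PLAT domain. The annotation software labels it as a fragment of human ALOX5, which reflects homology rather than the recorded species. It is fused in frame at its C terminus to EGFP. A short downstream match to a composite His-containing tag is consistent with the 6H hexahistidine tag in the name, which would allow metal-affinity purification. T7 and SP6 promoter sequences flank the insert and serve as the listed sequencing primer sites.

The stated purpose is protein expression. The associated publication concerns tension sensing by C2-like domains through calcium and membrane binding, which suggests the purified fluorescent domain is meant for such binding studies.
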