Addgene plasmid #187189: Phat2-dr-Alox5-PLAT-EGFP-6H
Purpose: Protein Expression
Depositing lab: Philipp Niethammer. Depositing organization: Memorial Sloan-Kettering Cancer Center. Publication: A synergy between mechanosensitive calcium- and membrane-binding mediates tension-sensing by C2-like domains. Shen Z, Belcheva KT, Jelcic M, Hui KL, Katikaneni A, Niethammer P. Proc Natl Acad Sci U S A. 2022 Jan 4;119(1). pii: 2112390119. doi: 10.1073/pnas.2112390119. PubMed 34969839.
Backbone
  Vector backbone: pHat2
  Backbone size w/o insert (bp): 5129
  Total vector size (bp): 5483
  Vector type: Bacterial Expression
Growth in bacteria
  Bacterial resistance: Ampicillin, 100 μg/mL
  Growth temperature: 37°C
  Growth strain: DH5alpha
  Copy number: High Copy
Gene/Insert
  Gene/Insert name: ENSDARG00000057273
  Species: D. rerio (zebrafish)
  Insert size (bp): 354
  Entrez Gene: alox5a (a.k.a. alox5, si:dkey-194n13.2)
  Tag / fusion protein: EGFP (C terminal on insert)
  Cloning method: Unknown
  Sequencing primers: 5′ T7; 3′ SP6
Terms and licenses: Academic/Nonprofit Terms; Industry Terms: Not Available to Industry
How to cite: Phat2-dr-Alox5-PLAT-EGFP-6H was a gift from Philipp Niethammer (Addgene plasmid # 187189 ; http://n2t.net/addgene:187189 ; RRID:Addgene_187189)
